Addgene plasmid #117469: g11s pD42
Purpose: Expression of PSD3
Depositing lab: Richard Kahn. Depositing organization: Emory University.
Backbone
  Vector backbone: pcDNA-DEST42
  Vector type: Bacterial Expression
Growth in bacteria
  Bacterial resistance: Ampicillin, 100 μg/mL
  Growth temperature: 37°C
  Growth strain: DH5alpha
  Copy number: High Copy
Gene/Insert
  Gene/Insert name: PSD3 (alt name: EFA6D)
  Species: H. sapiens (human)
  Insert size (bp): 3141
  Entrez Gene: PSD3 (a.k.a. EFA6R, HCA67, DKFZp761K1423)
  Tag / fusion protein: His6 (C terminal on insert)
  Cloning method: Gateway Cloning
Terms and licenses: Academic/Nonprofit Terms; Industry Terms: Not Available to Industry
How to cite: g11s pD42 was a gift from Richard Kahn (Addgene plasmid # 117469 ; http://n2t.net/addgene:117469 ; RRID:Addgene_117469)
