[The description below was written by a language model from this plasmid's Addgene catalogue record and pLannotate feature annotations shown in this document.]
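Description:
g11s pD42 is a Gateway-derived bacterial expression plasmid carrying human PSD3 (also called EFA6D or EFA6R), a guanine nucleotide exchange factor for the small GTPase ARF6. The catalogue lists the backbone as pcDNA-DEST42, but the annotated sequence has the architecture of a pET-type E. coli expression vector, which fits the recorded "Bacterial Expression" vector type. It contains a T7 promoter with an adjacent lac operator, a T7 gene 10 ribosome binding site, a T7 terminator and a plasmid-borne lacI gene with its own promoter. This arrangement gives IPTG-inducible transcription in hosts that supply T7 RNA polymerase. No mammalian promoter or polyadenylation signal is annotated.

The PSD3 coding sequence lies between attB1 and attB2 sites, the scars left by Gateway recombination into the destination vector. A V5 epitope tag follows attB2 in the reading direction. The catalogue records a C-terminal His6 tag, which the feature table does not annotate separately; a short match to a T7 gene 10B-derived solubility tag is called just before the terminator. The annotated PSD3 fragment spans about 1.6 kb, well short of the 3141 bp insert size in the catalogue, so the clone may encode a shorter isoform or a truncation. The record does not resolve this difference.

Propagation relies on a ColE1/pBR322-family origin with the bom region and rop gene, although the catalogue describes the plasmid as high copy. Selection is with ampicillin through the bla gene. Only fragments of the tetracycline resistance gene remain as pBR322 remnants. The stated purpose is simply expression of PSD3, presumably to produce tagged recombinant protein in E. coli for detection or purification.
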