Features (pLannotate 1.2.2; 22 found; start..end, strand, type, name):
    137..155     +  promoter       T7 promoter: promoter for bacteriophage T7 RNA polymerase
    156..180     +  protein_bind   lac operator: The lac repressor binds to the lac operator to inhibit transcription in E. coli. This inhibition can be relieved by adding lactose or isopropyl-β-D-thiogalactopyranoside (IPTG). lac repressor encoded by lacI
    195..215     +  RBS            RBS (fragment): efficient ribosome binding site from bacteriophage T7 gene 10 (Olins and Rangwala, 1989)
    221..245     +  protein_bind   attB1: mutant version of attB; recombination site for the Gateway® BP reaction BP Clonase™
    263..1861    +  CDS            PSD3 (fragment): PSD3_HUMAN - Also known as EFA6D, EFA6R, HCA67, KIAA0942. Experimental evidence at protein level: Swiss-Prot protein existence level 1. Guanine nucleotide exchange factor for ARF6. From Homo sapiens (Human).
   1863..1887    -  protein_bind   attB2: mutant version of attB; recombination site for the Gateway® BP reaction BP Clonase™
   1907..1948    +  CDS            V5 tag: epitope tag from simian virus 5
   1989..2038    +  CDS            SET1 (fragment): solubility-enhancement tag derived from T7 phage gene 10B
   2046..2093    +  terminator     T7 terminator: transcription terminator for bacteriophage T7 RNA polymerase
   2116..2220    -  CDS            TcR (fragment): tetracycline efflux protein; tet; confers resistance to tetracycline
   2268..2296    -  promoter       tet promoter: E. coli promoter for tetracycline efflux protein gene
   2413..2517    +  promoter       AmpR promoter: bla
   2518..3378    +  CDS            AmpR: β-lactamase; bla; confers resistance to ampicillin, carbenicillin, and related antibiotics
   3549..4137    +  rep_origin     ori: high-copy-number ColE1/pMB1/pBR322/pUC origin of replication
   4323..4462    -  misc_feature   bom: basis of mobility region from pBR322
   4564..4755    -  CDS            rop: Rop protein, which maintains plasmids at low copy number; rop
   4772..5152    +  CDS            YPB1_ECOLX: Protein predicted: Swiss-Prot protein existence level 4. From Escherichia coli.
   5394..6018    -  CDS            TcR (fragment): tetracycline efflux protein; tet; confers resistance to tetracycline
   6033..6054    -  protein_bind   CAP binding site: CAP binding activates transcription in the presence of cAMP. E. coli catabolite activator protein
   6067..7149    -  CDS            lacI: lac repressor; lacI; The lac repressor binds to the lac operator to inhibit transcription in E. coli. This inhibition can be relieved by adding lactose or isopropyl-β-D-thiogalactopyranoside (IPTG).
   7150..7227    -  promoter       lacI promoter: lacI
   7235..115     -  CDS            TcR (fragment) (across the origin): tetracycline efflux protein; tet; confers resistance to tetracycline
>Addgene plasmid #117469 | g11s pD42 | addgene full sequence | sequence record 226779 | Addgene NGS Result
GAGCCCGAAGTGGCGAGCCCGATCTTCCCCATCGGTGATGTCGGCGATATAGGCGCCAGCAACCGCACCT
GTGGCGCCGGTGATGCCGGCCACGATGCGTCCGGCGTAGAGGATCGAGATCTCGATCCCGCGAAATTAAT
ACGACTCACTATAGGGGAATTGTGAGCGGATAACAATTCCCCTCTAGAAATAATTTTGTTTAACTTTAAG
AAGGAATATCACAAGTTTGTACAAAAAAGCAGGCTTAGAAGGAGATAGAACCATGGGCTATTCTAGTGGC
GTCACCAATGGGCTGAATGATGCCAGCGACTCCATCTACACGAAAGGCACCCCGGAGATTGCTTTCTGGG
GAAGCAATGCTGGGGTGAAAACAACACGGCTAGAAGCTCATTCTGAAATGGGGAGCACTGAAATTTTGGA
AAAGGAGACCCCAGAAAATCTCAGTAATGGTACCAGCAGCAATGTGGAAGCAGCCAAAAGGTTGGCCAAA
CGCCTTTATCAGCTGGACAGATTCAAAAGATCAGATGTTGCAAAACACCTTGGCAAGAACAACGAATTTA
GCAAACTAGTTGCAGAAGAATATCTGAAGTTTTTTGATTTTACAGGAATGACGCTGGATCAGTCACTCAG
GTATTTCTTTAAAGCATTCTCTCTTGTGGGAGAAACTCAAGAACGAGAGAGAGTTTTAATACACTTCTCC
AATAGATATTTTTATTGTAACCCAGATACCATTGCTTCACAAGATGGAGTCCATTGCCTTACCTGTGCAA
TAATGCTTCTTAATACCGATCTACATGGCCATAATATTGGAAAGAAGATGACCTGTCAGGAGTTCATTGC
AAATCTGCAAGGGGTAAATGAGGGTGTTGATTTCTCCAAGGATCTGCTGAAAGCTCTGTACAACTCAATC
AAGAATGAGAAGCTTGAATGGGCAGTAGATGATGAAGAGAAAAAAAAGTCTCCCCCAGAAAGTACTGAGG
AGAAAGCTAACGGAACACATCCAAAGACCATCAGTCGTATTGGAAGTACTACTAACCCATTTTTGGACAT
TCCTCATGATCCAAATGCTGCTGTGTACAAAAGTGGATTCTTGGCTCGGAAAATTCATGCAGATATGGAT
GGAAAGAAGACTCCAAGAGGAAAACGAGGATGGAAAACCTTTTATGCTGTACTGAAGGGAACAGTTCTTT
ACTTGCAAAAGGATGAATACAAGCCAGAAAAGGCCTTGTCTGAAGAGGACTTGAAAAACGCTGTGAGTGT
GCACCACGCATTGGCATCCAAGGCCACGGACTATGAGAAGAAACCAAACGTGTTTAAACTTAAAACTGCC
GACTGGAGGGTCTTGCTTTTTCAAACTCAGAGCCCAGAGGAAATGCAAGGGTGGATAAACAAAATCAATT
GTGTGGCAGCTGTATTTTCTGCACCACCATTTCCAGCAGCAATCGGCTCTCAGAAGAAGTTTAGCCGCCC
ACTTCTGCCTGCCACTACAACAAAACTGTCTCAGGAGGAGCAACTGAAGTCACATGAAAGTAAGCTGAAG
CAGATCACCACCGAGCTGGCCGAGCACCGCTCATATCCCCCCGACAAGAAGGTCAAAGCCAAGGACGTCG
ATGAGTACAAACTGAAAGACCACTATCTGGAGTTTGAGAAAACCCGCTATGAAATGTATGTCAGCATTCT
CAAGGAAGGAGGCAAAGAGCTACTGAGTAACGATGAAAGCGAGGCTGCAGGACTGAAGAAGTCGCACTCG
AGTCCTTCGCTGAACCCGGATACTTCTCCAATCACTGCCAAAGTCAAGCGTAACGTGTCAGAGAGGAAGG
ATCACCGACCTGAAACACCAAGCATTAAGCAAAAAGTTACTGACCCAGCTTTCTTGTACAAAGTGGTGAT
CAATTCGAAGCTTGAAGGTAAGCCTATCCCTAACCCTCTCCTCGGTCTCGATTCTACGCGTACCGGTCAT
CATCACCATCACCATTGAGTTTGATCCGGCTGCTAACAAAGCCCGAAAGGAAGCTGAGTTGGCTGCTGCC
ACCGCTGAGCAATAACTAGCATAACCCCTTGGGGCCTCTAAACGGGTCTTGAGGGGTTTTTTGCTGAAAG
GAGGAACTATATCCGGATATCCCGCAAGAGGCCCGGCAGTACCGGCATAACCAAGCCTATGCCTACAGCA
TCCAGGGTGACGGTGCCGAGGATGACGATGAGCGCATTGTTAGATTTCATACACGGTGCCTGACTGCGTT
AGCAATTTAACTGTGATAAACTACCGCATTAAAGCTTATCGATGATAAGCTGTCAAACATGAGAATTAAT
TCTTGAAGACGAAAGGGCCTCGTGATACGCCTATTTTTATAGGTTAATGTCATGATAATAATGGTTTCTT
AGACGTCAGGTGGCACTTTTCGGGGAAATGTGCGCGGAACCCCTATTTGTTTATTTTTCTAAATACATTC
AAATATGTATCCGCTCATGAGACAATAACCCTGATAAATGCTTCAATAATATTGAAAAAGGAAGAGTATG
AGTATTCAACATTTCCGTGTCGCCCTTATTCCCTTTTTTGCGGCATTTTGCCTTCCTGTTTTTGCTCACC
CAGAAACGCTGGTGAAAGTAAAAGATGCTGAAGATCAGTTGGGTGCACGAGTGGGTTACATCGAACTGGA
TCTCAACAGCGGTAAGATCCTTGAGAGTTTTCGCCCCGAAGAACGTTTTCCAATGATGAGCACTTTTAAA
GTTCTGCTATGTGGCGCGGTATTATCCCGTGTTGACGCCGGGCAAGAGCAACTCGGTCGCCGCATACACT
ATTCTCAGAATGACTTGGTTGAGTACTCACCAGTCACAGAAAAGCATCTTACGGATGGCATGACAGTAAG
AGAATTATGCAGTGCTGCCATAACCATGAGTGATAACACTGCGGCCAACTTACTTCTGACAACGATCGGA
GGACCGAAGGAGCTAACCGCTTTTTTGCACAACATGGGGGATCATGTAACTCGCCTTGATCGTTGGGAAC
CGGAGCTGAATGAAGCCATACCAAACGACGAGCGTGACACCACGATGCCTGCAGCAATGGCAACAACGTT
GCGCAAACTATTAACTGGCGAACTACTTACTCTAGCTTCCCGGCAACAATTAATAGACTGGATGGAGGCG
GATAAAGTTGCAGGACCACTTCTGCGCTCGGCCCTTCCGGCTGGCTGGTTTATTGCTGATAAATCTGGAG
CCGGTGAGCGTGGGTCTCGCGGTATCATTGCAGCACTGGGGCCAGATGGTAAGCCCTCCCGTATCGTAGT
TATCTACACGACGGGGAGTCAGGCAACTATGGATGAACGAAATAGACAGATCGCTGAGATAGGTGCCTCA
CTGATTAAGCATTGGTAACTGTCAGACCAAGTTTACTCATATATACTTTAGATTGATTTAAAACTTCATT
TTTAATTTAAAAGGATCTAGGTGAAGATCCTTTTTGATAATCTCATGACCAAAATCCCTTAACGTGAGTT
TTCGTTCCACTGAGCGTCAGACCCCGTAGAAAAGATCAAAGGATCTTCTTGAGATCCTTTTTTTCTGCGC
GTAATCTGCTGCTTGCAAACAAAAAAACCACCGCTACCAGCGGTGGTTTGTTTGCCGGATCAAGAGCTAC
CAACTCTTTTTCCGAAGGTAACTGGCTTCAGCAGAGCGCAGATACCAAATACTGTCCTTCTAGTGTAGCC
GTAGTTAGGCCACCACTTCAAGAACTCTGTAGCACCGCCTACATACCTCGCTCTGCTAATCCTGTTACCA
GTGGCTGCTGCCAGTGGCGATAAGTCGTGTCTTACCGGGTTGGACTCAAGACGATAGTTACCGGATAAGG
CGCAGCGGTCGGGCTGAACGGGGGGTTCGTGCACACAGCCCAGCTTGGAGCGAACGACCTACACCGAACT
GAGATACCTACAGCGTGAGCTATGAGAAAGCGCCACGCTTCCCGAAGGGAGAAAGGCGGACAGGTATCCG
GTAAGCGGCAGGGTCGGAACAGGAGAGCGCACGAGGGAGCTTCCAGGGGGAAACGCCTGGTATCTTTATA
GTCCTGTCGGGTTTCGCCACCTCTGACTTGAGCGTCGATTTTTGTGATGCTCGTCAGGGGGGCGGAGCCT
ATGGAAAAACGCCAGCAACGCGGCCTTTTTACGGTTCCTGGCCTTTTGCTGGCCTTTTGCTCACATGTTC
TTTCCTGCGTTATCCCCTGATTCTGTGGATAACCGTATTACCGCCTTTGAGTGAGCTGATACCGCTCGCC
GCAGCCGAACGACCGAGCGCAGCGAGTCAGTGAGCGAGGAAGCGGAAGAGCGCCTGATGCGGTATTTTCT
CCTTACGCATCTGTGCGGTATTTCACACCGCAATGGTGCACTCTCAGTACAATCTGCTCTGATGCCGCAT
AGTTAAGCCAGTATACACTCCGCTATCGCTACGTGACTGGGTCATGGCTGCGCCCCGACACCCGCCAACA
CCCGCTGACGCGCCCTGACGGGCTTGTCTGCTCCCGGCATCCGCTTACAGACAAGCTGTGACCGTCTCCG
GGAGCTGCATGTGTCAGAGGTTTTCACCGTCATCACCGAAACGCGCGAGGCAGCTGCGGTAAAGCTCATC
AGCGTGGTCGTGAAGCGATTCACAGATGTCTGCCTGTTCATCCGCGTCCAGCTCGTTGAGTTTCTCCAGA
AGCGTTAATGTCTGGCTTCTGATAAAGCGGGCCATGTTAAGGGCGGTTTTTTCCTGTTTGGTCACTGATG
CCTCCGTGTAAGGGGGATTTCTGTTCATGGGGGTAATGATACCGATGAAACGAGAGAGGATGCTCACGAT
ACGGGTTACTGATGATGAACATGCCCGGTTACTGGAACGTTGTGAGGGTAAACAACTGGCGGTATGGATG
CGGCGGGACCAGAGAAAAATCACTCAGGGTCAATGCCAGCGCTTCGTTAATACAGATGTAGGTGTTCCAC
AGGGTAGCCAGCAGCATCCTGCGATGCAGATCCGGAACATAATGGTGCAGGGCGCTGACTTCCGCGTTTC
CAGACTTTACGAAACACGGAAACCGAAGACCATTCATGTTGTTGCTCAGGTCGCAGACGTTTTGCAGCAG
CAGTCGCTTCACGTTCGCTCGCGTATCGGTGATTCATTCTGCTAACCAGTAAGGCAACCCCGCCAGCCTA
GCCGGGTCCTCAACGACAGGAGCACGATCATGCGCACCCGTGGCCAGGACCCAACGCTGCCCGAGATGCG
CCGCGTGCGGCTGCTGGAGATGGCGGACGCGATGGATATGTTCTGCCAAGGGTTGGTTTGCGCATTCACA
GTTCTCCGCAAGAATTGATTGGCTCCAATTCTTGGAGTGGTGAATCCGTTAGCGAGGTGCCGCCGGCTTC
CATTCAGGTCGAGGTGGCCCGGCTCCATGCACCGCGACGCAACGCGGGGAGGCAGACAAGGTATAGGGCG
GCGCCTACAATCCATGCCAACCCGTTCCATGTGCTCGCCGAGGCGGCATAAATCGCCGTGACGATCAGCG
GTCCAATGATCGAAGTTAGGCTGGTAAGAGCCGCGAGCGATCCTTGAAGCTGTCCCTGATGGTCGTCATC
TACCTGCCTGGACAGCATGGCCTGCAACGCGGGCATCCCGATGCCGCCGGAAGCGAGAAGAATCATAATG
GGGAAGGCCATCCAGCCTCGCGTCGCGAACGCCAGCAAGACGTAGCCCAGCGCGTCGGCCGCCATGCCGG
CGATAATGGCCTGCTTCTCGCCGAAACGTTTGGTGGCGGGACCAGTGACGAAGGCTTGAGCGAGGGCGTG
CAAGATTCCGAATACCGCAAGCGACAGGCCGATCATCGTCGCGCTCCAGCGAAAGCGGTCCTCGCCGAAA
ATGACCCAGAGCGCTGCCGGCACCTGTCCTACGAGTTGCATGATAAAGAAGACAGTCATAAGTGCGGCGA
CGATAGTCATGCCCCGCGCCCACCGGAAGGAGCTGACTGGGTTGAAGGCTCTCAAGGGCATCGGTCGAGA
TCCCGGTGCCTAATGAGTGAGCTAACTTACATTAATTGCGTTGCGCTCACTGCCCGCTTTCCAGTCGGGA
AACCTGTCGTGCCAGCTGCATTAATGAATCGGCCAACGCGCGGGGAGAGGCGGTTTGCGTATTGGGCGCC
AGGGTGGTTTTTCTTTTCACCAGTGAGACGGGCAACAGCTGATTGCCCTTCACCGCCTGGCCCTGAGAGA
GTTGCAGCAAGCGGTCCACGCTGGTTTGCCCCAGCAGGCGAAAATCCTGTTTGATGGTGGTTAACGGCGG
GATATAACATGAGCTGTCTTCGGTATCGTCGTATCCCACTACCGAGATATCCGCACCAACGCGCAGCCCG
GACTCGGTAATGGCGCGCATTGCGCCCAGCGCCATCTGATCGTTGGCAACCAGCATCGCAGTGGGAACGA
TGCCCTCATTCAGCATTTGCATGGTTTGTTGAAAACCGGACATGGCACTCCAGTCGCCTTCCCGTTCCGC
TATCGGCTGAATTTGATTGCGAGTGAGATATTTATGCCAGCCAGCCAGACGCAGACGCGCCGAGACAGAA
CTTAATGGGCCCGCTAACAGCGCGATTTGCTGGTGACCCAATGCGACCAGATGCTCCACGCCCAGTCGCG
TACCGTCTTCATGGGAGAAAATAATACTGTTGATGGGTGTCTGGTCAGAGACATCAAGAAATAACGCCGG
AACATTAGTGCAGGCAGCTTCCACAGCAATGGCATCCTGGTCATCCAGCGGATAGTTAATGATCAGCCCA
CTGACGCGTTGCGCGAGAAGATTGTGCACCGCCGCTTTACAGGCTTCGACGCCGCTTCGTTCTACCATCG
ACACCACCACGCTGGCACCCAGTTGATCGGCGCGAGATTTAATCGCCGCGACAATTTGCGACGGCGCGTG
CAGGGCCAGACTGGAGGTGGCAACGCCAATCAGCAACGACTGTTTGCCCGCCAGTTGTTGTGCCACGCGG
TTGGGAATGTAATTCAGCTCCGCCATCGCCGCTTCCACTTTTTCCCGCGTTTTCGCAGAAACGTGGCTGG
CCTGGTTCACCACGCGGGAAACGGTCTGATAAGAGACACCGGCATACTCTGCGACATCGTATAACGTTAC
TGGTTTCACATTCACCACCCTGAATTGACTCTCTTCCGGGCGCTATCATGCCATACCGCGAAAGGTTTTG
CGCCATTCGATGGTGTCCGGGATCTCGACGCTCTCCCTTATGCGACTCCTGCATTAGGAAGCAGCCCAGT
AGTAGGTTGAGGCCGTTGAGCACCGCCGCCGCAAGGAATGGTGCATGCAAGGAGATGGCGCCCAACAGTC
CCCCGGCCACGGGGCCTGCCACCATACCCACGCCGAAACAAGCGCTCAT
